>Addgene plasmid #147643 | pCIneo-lambdaN-HA-HsDCP2-E148Q_U | addgene full sequence | sequence record 434565 | Addgene NGS Result
AATATGACCGCCATGTTGGCATTGATTATTGACTAGTTATTAATAGTAATCAATTACGGGGTCATTAGTT
CATAGCCCATATATGGAGTTCCGCGTTACATAACTTACGGTAAATGGCCCGCCTGGCTGACCGCCCAACG
ACCCCCGCCCATTGACGTCAATAATGACGTATGTTCCCATAGTAACGCCAATAGGGACTTTCCATTGACG
TCAATGGGTGGAGTATTTACGGTAAACTGCCCACTTGGCAGTACATCAAGTGTATCATATGCCAAGTCCG
CCCCCTATTGACGTCAATGACGGTAAATGGCCCGCCTGGCATTATGCCCAGTACATGACCTTACGGGACT
TTCCTACTTGGCAGTACATCTACGTATTAGTCATCGCTATTACCATGGTGATGCGGTTTTGGCAGTACAC
CAATGGGCGTGGATAGCGGTTTGACTCACGGGGATTTCCAAGTCTCCACCCCATTGACGTCAATGGGAGT
TTGTTTTGGCACCAAAATCAACGGGACTTTCCAAAATGTCGTAACAACTGCGATCGCCCGCCCCGTTGAC
GCAAATGGGCGGTAGGCGTGTACGGTGGGAGGTCTATATAAGCAGAGCTCGTTTAGTGAACCGTCAGATC
ACTAGAAGCTTTATTGCGGTAGTTTATCACAGTTAAATTGCTAACGCAGTCAGTGCTTCTGACACAACAG
TCTCGAACTTAAGCTGCAGTGACTCTCTTAAGGTAGCCTTGCAGAAGTTGGTCGTGAGGCACTGGGCAGG
TAAGTATCAAGGTTACAAGACAGGTTTAAGGAGACCAATAGAAACTGGGCTTGTCGAGACAGAGAAGACT
CTTGCGTTTCTGATAGGCACCTATTGGTCTTACTGACATCCACTTTGCCTTTCTCTCCACAGGTGTCCAC
TCCCAGTTCAATTACAGCTCTTAAGGCTAGAGTACTTAATACGACTCACTATAGGCTAGCAATTGCGGCC
ACCATGGACGCACAAACACGACGACGTGAGCGTCGCGCTGAGAAACAAGCTCAATGGAAAGCTGCAAACG
GTGGATCTCCTCCACATATGGCTTACCCATACGATGTTCCAGATTACGCTCCTCCACTCGAGATGGAGAC
CAAACGGGTGGAGATTCCCGGCAGCGTCCTGGACGATCTCTGCAGCCGATTTATTTTGCATATTCCCAGC
GAGGAAAGAGACAATGCAATCCGAGTGTGTTTTCAGATTGAACTTGCCCATTGGTTTTACTTGGATTTCT
ACATGCAGAACACACCAGGATTACCTCAGTGTGGGATAAGAGACTTTGCTAAAGCTGTCTTCAGTCATTG
TCCGTTTTTGCTGCCTCAAGGTGAAGATGTGGAAAAAGTTTTGGATGAATGGAAGGAATATAAAATGGGA
GTACCAACATATGGTGCAATTATTCTTGATGAGACACTTGAAAATGTACTACTGGTTCAGGGGTACCTAG
CAAAATCAGGCTGGGGATTTCCAAAAGGAAAAGTAAATAAAGAAGAAGCTCCTCATGATTGTGCTGCTAG
AGAGGTCTTTGAACAGACTGGTTTTGATATCAAAGACTATATTTGTAAGGATGATTACATTGAACTTCGA
ATCAATGACCAGCTTGCTCGTTTGTACATCATTCCAGGAATTCCAAAAGACACAAAATTTAACCCAAAAA
CTAGAAGAGAAATTCGGAACATTGAGTGGTTCTCTATTGAGAAATTGCCTTGTCATAGAAATGATATGAC
CCCCAAATCCAAACTTGGTTTGGCACCTAACAAATTTTTTATGGCCATTCCCTTTATCAGACCATTAAGG
GACTGGCTTTCTCGAAGATTTGGCGATTCCTCAGACAGTGACAATGGATTTTCCTCAACTGGTAGCACGC
CGGCTAAACCCACTGTGGAAAAATTGAGTCGAACCAAATTCCGCCACAGTCAGCAGTTATTTCCTGACGG
TTCTCCTGGTGACCAGTGGGTAAAGCACAGGCAACCACTGCAGCAAAAGCCATATAATAATCATTCTGAA
ATGTCTGACCTTTTAAAAGGAAAGAATCAAAGTATGAGGGGAAATGGCAGAAAACAGTATCAAGATTCAC
CTAATCAAAAGAAAAGAACAAATGGGCTTCAGCCAGCAAAGCAGCAGAATTCTTTGATGAAGTGTGAAAA
GAAACTTCATCCACGGAAACTTCAGGATAATTTTGAAACAGATGCTGTATATGACTTGCCTAGCTCCAGT
GAAGACCAGTTGCTAGAACATGCCGAGGGACAGCCCGTGGCATGTAATGGACATTGCAAGTTCCCCTTTT
CATCCAGAGCCTTTTTGAGTTTCAAGTTTGACCATAATGCTATAATGAAAATCTTGGACCTTTGAGCGGC
CGCTTCCCTTTAGTGAGGGTTAATGCTTCGAGCAGACATGATAAGATACATTGATGAGTTTGGACAAACC
ACAACTAGAATGCAGTGAAAAAAATGCTTTATTTGTGAAATTTGTGATGCTATTGCTTTATTTGTAACCA
TTATAAGCTGCAATAAACAAGTTAACAACAACAATTGCATTCATTTTATGTTTCAGGTTCAGGGGGAGAT
GTGGGAGGTTTTTTAAAGCAAGTAAAACCTCTACAAATGTGGTAAAATCCGATAAGGATCGATCCGGGCT
GGCGTAATAGCGAAGAGGCCCGCACCGATCGCCCTTCCCAACAGTTGCGCAGCCTGAATGGCGAATGG
[124 nt withheld, positions 2729-2852]
C
[91 nt withheld, positions 2854-2944]
A
[49 nt withheld, positions 2946-2994]
CCTTTGACGTTGGAGTCCACGTTCTTT
[37 nt withheld, positions 3022-3058]
ACCCTATCTCGGTCTATTCTTTTGATTTATAAGGGATTTTGCCGATTTCGGCCTATTGGTTAAAAAATGA
GCTGATTTAACAAAAATTTAACGCGAATTTTAACAAAATATTAACGCTTACAATTTCCTGATGCGGTATT
TTCTCCTTACGCATCTGTGCGGTATTTCACACCGCATACGCGGATCTGCGCAGCACCATGGCCTGAAATA
ACCTCTGAAAGAGGAACTTGGTTAGGTACCTTCTGAGGCGGAAAGAACCAGCTGTGGAATGTGTGTCAGT
TAGGGTGTGGAAAGTCCCCAGGCTCCCCAGCAGGCAGAAGTATGCAAAGCATGCATCTCAATTAGTCAGC
AACCAGGTGTGGAAAGTCCCCAGGCTCCCCAGCAGGCAGAAGTATGCAAAGCATGCATCTCAATTAGTCA
GCAACCATAGTCCCGCCCCTAACTCCGCCCATCCCGCCCCTAACTCCGCCCAGTTCCGCCCATTCTCCGC
CCCATGGCTGACTAATTTTTTTTATTTATGCAGAGGCCGAGGCCGCCTCGGCCTCTGAGCTATTCCAGAA
GTAGTGAGGAGGCTTTTTTGGAGGCCTAGGCTTTTGCAAAAAGCTTGATTCTTCTGACACAACAGTCTCG
AACTTAAGGCTAGAGCCACCATGATTGAACAAGATGGATTGCACGCAGGTTCTCCGGCCGCTTGGGTGGA
GAGGCTATTCGGCTATGACTGGGCACAACAGACAATCGGCTGCTCTGATGCCGCCGTGTTCCGGCTGTCA
GCGCAGGGGCGCCCGGTTCTTTTTGTCAAGACCGACCTGTCCGGTGCCCTGAATGAACTGCAGGACGAGG
CAGCGCGGCTATCGTGGCTGGCCACGACGGGCGTTCCTTGCGCAGCTGTGCTCGACGTTGTCACTGAAGC
GGGAAGGGACTGGCTGCTATTGGGCGAAGTGCCGGGGCAGGATCTCCTGTCATCTCACCTTGCTCCTGCC
GAGAAAGTATCCATCATGGCTGATGCAATGCGGCGGCTGCATACGCTTGATCCGGCTACCTGCCCATTCG
ACCACCAAGCGAAACATCGCATCGAGCGAGCACGTACTCGGATGGAAGCCGGTCTTGTCGATCAGGATGA
TCTGGACGAAGAGCATCAGGGGCTCGCGCCAGCCGAACTGTTCGCCAGGCTCAAGGCGCGCATGCCCGAC
GGCGAGGATCTCGTCGTGACCCATGGCGATGCCTGCTTGCCGAATATCATGGTGGAAAATGGCCGCTTTT
CTGGATTCATCGACTGTGGCCGGCTGGGTGTGGCGGACCGCTATCAGGACATAGCGTTGGCTACCCGTGA
TATTGCTGAAGAGCTTGGCGGCGAATGGGCTGACCGCTTCCTCGTGCTTTACGGTATCGCCGCTCCCGAT
TCGCAGCGCATCGCCTTCTATCGCCTTCTTGACGAGTTCTTCTGAGCGGGACTCTGGGGTTCGAAATGAC
CGACCAAGCGACGCCCAACCTGCCATCACGATGGCCGCAATAAAATATCTTTATTTTCATTACATCTGTG
TGTTGGTTTTTTGTGTGAATCGATAGCGATAAGGATCCGCGTATGGTGCACTCTCAGTACAATCTGCTCT
GATGCCGCATAGTTAAGCCAGCCCCGACACCCGCCAACACCCGCTGACGCGCCCTGACGGGCTTGTCTGC
TCCCGGCATCCGCTTACAGACAAGCTGTGACCGTCTCCGGGAGCTGCATGTGTCAGAGGTTTTCACCGTC
ATCACCGAAACGCGCGAGACGAAAGGGCCTCGTGATACGCCTATTTTTATAGGTTAATGTCATGATAATA
ATGGTTTCTTAGACGTCAGGTGGCACTTTTCGGGGAAATGTGCGCGGAACCCCTATTTGTTTATTTTTCT
AAATACATTCAAATATGTATCCGCTCATGAGACAATAACCCTGATAAATGCTTCAATAATATTGAAAAAG
GAAGAGTATGAGTATTCAACATTTCCGTGTCGCCCTTATTCCCTTTTTTGCGGCATTTTGCCTTCCTGTT
TTTGCTCACCCAGAAACGCTGGTGAAAGTAAAAGATGCTGAAGATCAGTTGGGTGCACGAGTGGGTTACA
TCGAACTGGATCTCAACAGCGGTAAGATCCTTGAGAGTTTTCGCCCCGAAGAACGTTTTCCAATGATGAG
CACTTTTAAAGTTCTGCTATGTGGCGCGGTATTATCCCGTATTGACGCCGGGCAAGAGCAACTCGGTCGC
CGCATACACTATTCTCAGAATGACTTGGTTGAGTACTCACCAGTCACAGAAAAGCATCTTACGGATGGCA
TGACAGTAAGAGAATTATGCAGTGCTGCCATAACCATGAGTGATAACACTGCGGCCAACTTACTTCTGAC
AACGATCGGAGGACCGAAGGAGCTAACCGCTTTTTTGCACAACATGGGGGATCATGTAACTCGCCTTGAT
CGTTGGGAACCGGAGCTGAATGAAGCCATACCAAACGACGAGCGTGACACCACGATGCCTGTAGCAATGG
CAACAACGTTGCGCAAACTATTAACTGGCGAACTACTTACTCTAGCTTCCCGGCAACAATTAATAGACTG
GATGGAGGCGGATAAAGTTGCAGGACCACTTCTGCGCTCGGCCCTTCCGGCTGGCTGGTTTATTGCTGAT
AAATCTGGAGCCGGTGAGCGTGGGTCTCGCGGTATCATTGCAGCACTGGGGCCAGATGGTAAGCCCTCCC
GTATCGTAGTTATCTACACGACGGGGAGTCAGGCAACTATGGATGAACGAAATAGACAGATCGCTGAGAT
AGGTGCCTCACTGATTAAGCATTGGTAACTGTCAGACCAAGTTTACTCATATATACTTTAGATTGATTTA
AAACTTCATTTTTAATTTAAAAGGATCTAGGTGAAGATCCTTTTTGATAATCTCATGACCAAAATCCCTT
AACGTGAGTTTTCGTTCCACTGAGCGTCAGACCCCGTAGAAAAGATCAAAGGATCTTCTTGAGATCCTTT
TTTTCTGCGCGTAATCTGCTGCTTGCAAACAAAAAAACCACCGCTACCAGCGGTGGTTTGTTTGCCGGAT
CAAGAGCTACCAACTCTTTTTCCGAAGGTAACTGGCTTCAGCAGAGCGCAGATACCAAATACTGTTCTTC
TAGTGTAGCCGTAGTTAGGCCACCACTTCAAGAACTCTGTAGCACCGCCTACATACCTCGCTCTGCTAAT
CCTGTTACCAGTGGCTGCTGCCAGTGGCGATAAGTCGTGTCTTACCGGGTTGGACTCAAGACGATAGTTA
CCGGATAAGGCGCAGCGGTCGGGCTGAACGGGGGGTTCGTGCACACAGCCCAGCTTGGAGCGAACGACCT
ACACCGAACTGAGATACCTACAGCGTGAGCTATGAGAAAGCGCCACGCTTCCCGAAGGGAGAAAGGCGGA
CAGGTATCCGGTAAGCGGCAGGGTCGGAACAGGAGAGCGCACGAGGGAGCTTCCAGGGGGAAACGCCTGG
TATCTTTATAGTCCTGTCGGGTTTCGCCACCTCTGACTTGAGCGTCGATTTTTGTGATGCTCGTCAGGGG
GGCGGAGCCTATGGAAAAACGCCAGCAACGCGGCCTTTTTACGGTTCCTGGCCTTTTGCTGGCCTTTTGC
TCACATGGCTCGACAGATCTTCAATATTGGCCATTAGCCATATTATTCATTGGTTATATAGCATAAATCA
ATATTGGCTATTGGCCATTGCATACGTTGTATCTATATCATAATATGTACATTTATATTGGCTCATGTCC
AATATGACCGCCATGTTGGCATTGATTATTGACTAGTTATTAATAGTAATCAATTACGGGGTCATTAGTT
CATAGCCCATATATGGAGTTCCGCGTTACATAACTTACGGTAAATGGCCCGCCTGGC
Features (pLannotate 1.2.2; 22 found; start..end, strand, type, name):
     20..397     +  enhancer       CMV enhancer: human cytomegalovirus immediate early enhancer
    398..609     +  promoter       CMV promoter: human cytomegalovirus (CMV) immediate early promoter
    770..902     +  intron         chimeric intron: chimera between introns from human β-globin and immunoglobulin heavy chain genes
    947..965     +  promoter       T7 promoter: promoter for bacteriophage T7 RNA polymerase
    984..1049    +  CDS            N (fragment): REGN_LAMBD - Experimental evidence at protein level: Swiss-Prot protein existence level 1. Plays a role as a transcriptional antitermination factor that allows the virus to initiate its lytic phase. Activates expression of the delayed viral early genes by modifying host RNA polymerase (RNAP) into a form that is resistant to termination signals. This antitermination function requires the host NusA protein which serves to stabilize the interaction between antitermination protein N and host RNA polymerase. From Escherichia phage lambda (Bacteriophage lambda).
   1074..1100    +  CDS            3xHA (fragment): three tandem HA epitope tags
   1113..2372    +  CDS            DCP2: DCP2_HUMAN - Also known as NUDT20. Experimental evidence at protein level: Swiss-Prot protein existence level 1. Decapping metalloenzyme that catalyzes the cleavage of the cap structure on mRNAs (PubMed:12417715, PubMed:12218187, PubMed:12923261, PubMed:21070968, PubMed:28002401). Removes the 7- methyl guanine cap structure from mRNA molecules, yielding a 5'- phosphorylated mRNA fragment and 7m-GDP (PubMed:12486012, PubMed:12923261, PubMed:21070968, PubMed:28002401). Necessary for the degradation of mRNAs, both in normal mRNA turnover and in nonsense- mediated mRNA decay (PubMed:14527413). Pla
   2387..2404    -  promoter       T3 promoter (fragment): promoter for bacteriophage T3 RNA polymerase
   2422..2543    -  polyA_signal   SV40 poly(A) signal: SV40 polyadenylation signal
   2566..2634    -  CDS            large T antigen (fragment): large T antigen from SV40 (simian virus 40)
   2658..2725    +  CDS            lacZα (fragment): LacZα fragment of β-galactosidase; lacZ fragment
   2729..3157    +  rep_origin     f1 ori (sequence partly withheld): f1 bacteriophage origin of replication; arrow indicates direction of (+) strand synthesis
   3185..3236    -  misc_feature   bom (fragment): basis of mobility region from pBR322
   3301..3658    +  promoter       SV40 promoter: SV40 enhancer and early promoter
   3709..4500    +  CDS            neo: KKA2_KLEPN - Also known as kan, nptII. Experimental evidence at protein level: Swiss-Prot protein existence level 1. Resistance to kanamycin, neomycin, paromomycin, ribostamycin, butirosin and gentamicin B. From Klebsiella pneumoniae.
   4567..4615    +  polyA_signal   poly(A) signal: synthetic polyadenylation signal
   4635..4689    -  misc_feature   bom (fragment): basis of mobility region from pBR322
   4791..4826    -  CDS            rop (fragment): Rop protein, which maintains plasmids at low copy number; rop
   4921..5025    +  promoter       AmpR promoter: bla
   5026..5886    +  CDS            AmpR: β-lactamase; bla; confers resistance to ampicillin, carbenicillin, and related antibiotics
   6057..6645    +  rep_origin     ori: high-copy-number ColE1/pMB1/pBR322/pUC origin of replication
   6858..6965    +  enhancer       CMV enhancer (fragment): human cytomegalovirus immediate early enhancer
