[The description below was written by a language model from this plasmid's Addgene catalogue record and pLannotate feature annotations shown in this document.]
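Description:
pCIneo-lambdaN-HA-HsDCP2-E148Q_U is a mammalian expression plasmid of about 7 kb built on the pCI-neo backbone. It is propagated in E. coli as a high-copy plasmid through a ColE1/pUC-type origin and selected with ampicillin via the β-lactamase gene. An f1 origin is also present, which allows single-stranded DNA production. For selection in mammalian cells, the backbone carries a neomycin phosphotransferase gene driven by the SV40 enhancer/early promoter and terminated by a synthetic poly(A) signal, which permits G418 selection of stable transfectants.

The expression cassette uses the human CMV immediate early enhancer and promoter followed by a chimeric β-globin/immunoglobulin intron, which generally improves expression of the downstream transcript. An SV40 polyadenylation signal terminates the cassette. T7 and T3 phage promoter sequences flank the insert. The open reading frame begins with a short fragment of the bacteriophage lambda N protein, followed by an HA epitope tag and then human DCP2 (NUDT20), the mRNA decapping enzyme that removes the 7-methylguanosine cap during normal mRNA turnover and nonsense-mediated decay. The insert carries an E148Q substitution. The record does not spell out its effect, although a change of this kind in a decapping enzyme is typically used as a catalytic mutant.

The lambda N peptide is the standard element for tethering assays, since it binds BoxB RNA hairpins placed in a reporter transcript and so recruits the fused protein directly to that mRNA. The HA tag allows detection or immunoprecipitation. The stated purpose is simply mammalian expression of HsDCP2-E148Q, and the associated study concerns recruitment of mRNA decay factors to transcripts containing nonsense codons.
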