Addgene plasmid #147643: pCIneo-lambdaN-HA-HsDCP2-E148Q_U
Purpose: Mammalian Expression of HsDCP2-E148Q
Depositing lab: Elisa Izaurralde. Depositing organization: Max Planck Institute for Developmental Biology. Publication: The SMG5-SMG7 heterodimer directly recruits the CCR4-NOT deadenylase complex to mRNAs containing nonsense codons via interaction with POP2. Loh B, Jonas S, Izaurralde E. Genes Dev. 2013 Oct 1;27(19):2125-38. doi: 10.1101/gad.226951.113. PubMed 24115769.
Backbone
  Vector backbone: pCI-neo
  Vector type: Mammalian Expression
Growth in bacteria
  Bacterial resistance: Ampicillin, 100 μg/mL
  Growth temperature: 37°C
  Growth strain: DH5alpha
  Copy number: High Copy
Gene/Insert
  Gene/Insert name: HsDCP2-E148Q
  Species: H. sapiens (human)
  Entrez Gene: DCP2 (a.k.a. NUDT20)
  Cloning method: Unknown
Terms and licenses: Academic/Nonprofit Terms; Industry Terms: Not Available to Industry
Depositor comments: ORF extracted from NCBI: AY135173.1. Plasmids from this collection were made available to the research community and donated after the lab closed. Please note that the sequence provided by the depositing laboratory may be theoretical/predicted or based on Sanger sequencing results. There may be discrepancies between sequencing results obtained by Addgene and the depositor sequence. If an Addgene verified sequence is not available, please contact before placing your order to request that our lab fully sequence the plasmid.
How to cite: pCIneo-lambdaN-HA-HsDCP2-E148Q_U was a gift from Elisa Izaurralde (Addgene plasmid # 147643 ; http://n2t.net/addgene:147643 ; RRID:Addgene_147643)
